Addgene plasmid #212498: pTwist-SARS-CoV-2 Spike-deltaC18 Q493R (CGA) Q498R (CGA) N501Y (TAT) Y505H (CAT)
Purpose: Encodes SARS-CoV-2 spike Q493R, Q498R, N501Y, Y505H for pseudovirus production
Depositing lab: Alejandro Balazs. Depositing organization: Massachusetts General Hospital. Publication: Ongoing evolution of SARS-CoV-2 drives escape from mRNA vaccine-induced humoral immunity. Roederer AL, Cao Y, Denis KS, Sheehan ML, Li CJ, Lam EC, Gregory DJ, Poznansky MC, Iafrate AJ, Canaday DH, Gravenstein S, Garcia-Beltran WF, Balazs AB. medRxiv [Preprint]. 2024 Mar 7:2024.03.05.24303815. doi: 10.1101/2024.03.05.24303815. PubMed 38496628.
Backbone
  Vector backbone: pTwist-CMV-BetaGlobin-WPRE-Neo
  Backbone manufacturer: Twist
  Vector type: Mammalian Expression
Growth in bacteria
  Bacterial resistance: Ampicillin, 100 μg/mL
  Growth temperature: 37°C
  Growth strain: DH5alpha
  Copy number: High Copy
Gene/Insert
  Gene/Insert name: SARS-CoV-2 Spike Q493R, Q498R, N501Y, Y505H
  Species: Severe acute respiratory syndrome coronavirus 2
  Mutation: Q493R, Q498R, N501Y, Y505H
  Entrez Gene: S (a.k.a. GU280_gp02, spike glycoprotein)
  Promoter: CAG
  Cloning method: Ligation Independent Cloning
Terms and licenses: Academic/Nonprofit Terms; Industry Terms: Not Available to Industry
Depositor comments: Please visit https://www.medrxiv.org/content/10.1101/2024.03.05.24303815v1 for medRxiv preprint.
How to cite: pTwist-SARS-CoV-2 Spike-deltaC18 Q493R (CGA) Q498R (CGA) N501Y (TAT) Y505H (CAT) was a gift from Alejandro Balazs (Addgene plasmid # 212498 ; http://n2t.net/addgene:212498 ; RRID:Addgene_212498)
