[The description below was written by a language model from this plasmid's Addgene catalogue record and pLannotate feature annotations shown in this document.]
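Description:
pTwist-SARS-CoV-2 Spike-deltaC18 Q493R (CGA) Q498R (CGA) N501Y (TAT) Y505H (CAT) is a mammalian expression plasmid of about 10.5 kb, built on the Twist pTwist-CMV-BetaGlobin-WPRE-Neo backbone. It encodes a SARS-CoV-2 spike glycoprotein for pseudovirus production. The insert carries four receptor-binding-domain substitutions (Q493R, Q498R, N501Y and Y505H), and the codons used for each are noted in the plasmid name. The "deltaC18" designation indicates removal of the last 18 residues of the cytoplasmic tail, a truncation commonly used to improve spike incorporation into pseudotyped particles. The annotated spike reading frame of 3,765 nt fits a shortened protein of this kind.

The catalogue lists the promoter as CAG. However, the feature table shows a CMV enhancer with CMV promoter elements followed by a truncated human β-globin intron, which matches the backbone name rather than a classical CAG arrangement. Downstream of the spike ORF, a WPRE enhances transcript stability and expression, and an SV40 polyadenylation signal lies next to it, although that signal is annotated on the opposite strand. Short β-globin insulator elements and bacterial and T7 terminators flank the expression unit, presumably to shield it from neighbouring transcription. A separate cassette, made up of the SV40 early promoter, neo and the bGH poly(A) signal, allows G418 selection in mammalian cells. In E. coli the plasmid is maintained through a high-copy ColE1/pUC-type origin and selected with ampicillin (AmpR).

Such a spike plasmid is typically co-transfected with packaging and reporter constructs to make spike-pseudotyped particles. The associated study examined how SARS-CoV-2 evolution drives escape from mRNA vaccine-induced humoral immunity, so this construct probably serves to test how this combination of mutations contributes to that escape.
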