Features (pLannotate 1.2.2; 21 found; start..end, strand, type, name):
      1..3765    +  CDS            S: SPIKE_SARS2 - Experimental evidence at protein level: Swiss-Prot protein existence level 1. [Spike glycoprotein]: May down-regulate host tetherin (BST2) by lysosomal degradation, thereby counteracting its antiviral activity. From Severe acute respiratory syndrome coronavirus 2 (2019-nCoV) (SARS-CoV-2).
   3839..4427    +  misc_feature   WPRE: woodchuck hepatitis virus posttranscriptional regulatory element
   4480..4601    -  polyA_signal   SV40 poly(A) signal: SV40 polyadenylation signal
   4624..4693    -  CDS            large T antigen (fragment): large T antigen from SV40 (simian virus 40)
   4716..4762    +  terminator     T7 terminator: transcription terminator for bacteriophage T7 RNA polymerase
   4792..4928    +  terminator     rrnG terminator: transcription terminator from the E. coli ribosomal RNA rrnG operon (Albrechtsen et al., 1991)
   4973..5044    +  misc_feature   3' β-globin insulator: insulator downstream of the human β-globin locus (Farrell et al., 2002)
   5089..5285    +  promoter       SV40 promoter: SV40 early promoter
   5299..6090    +  CDS            neo: KKA2_KLEPN - Also known as kan, nptII. Experimental evidence at protein level: Swiss-Prot protein existence level 1. Resistance to kanamycin, neomycin, paromomycin, ribostamycin, butirosin and gentamicin B. From Klebsiella pneumoniae.
   6104..6328    +  polyA_signal   bGH poly(A) signal: bovine growth hormone polyadenylation signal
   6524..7112    -  rep_origin     ori: high-copy-number ColE1/pMB1/pBR322/pUC origin of replication
   7284..7348    -  CDS            bla(M) (fragment): β-lactamase lacking the signal sequence; bla(M); allows cytosolic expression of β-lactamase
   7858..8718    +  CDS            AmpR: β-lactamase; bla; confers resistance to ampicillin, carbenicillin, and related antibiotics
   8731..8867    +  terminator     rrnG terminator: transcription terminator from the E. coli ribosomal RNA rrnG operon (Albrechtsen et al., 1991)
   9019..9090    +  misc_feature   5' β-globin insulator: insulator upstream of the human β-globin locus (Farrell et al., 2002)
   9095..9141    -  terminator     T7 terminator: transcription terminator for bacteriophage T7 RNA polymerase
   9159..9207    -  polyA_signal   poly(A) signal: synthetic polyadenylation signal
   9288..9591    +  enhancer       CMV enhancer: human cytomegalovirus immediate early enhancer
   9664..9681    -  promoter       CMV promoter (fragment): human cytomegalovirus (CMV) immediate early promoter
   9744..9795    +  promoter       CMVd2 promoter: truncated human cytomegalovirus (CMV) immediate early promoter that yields moderately reduced expression relative to the full-length promoter
   9929..10404   +  intron         β-globin intron: internally truncated intron from human β-globin
>Addgene plasmid #212498 | pTwist-SARS-CoV-2 Spike-deltaC18 Q493R (CGA) Q498R (CGA) N501Y (TAT) Y505H (CAT) | addgene full sequence | sequence record 432816 | Addgene NGS Result
ATGTTTGTGTTCCTCGTTCTCCTGCCCCTCGTTTCTTCCCAATGCGTGAACCTCACAACTAGAACGCAGC
TCCCACCCGCTTACACGAACTCTTTTACTCGTGGAGTATACTATCCCGATAAAGTCTTTAGGTCCAGTGT
CCTTCATTCTACTCAAGACCTTTTCCTGCCATTCTTCTCAAATGTCACCTGGTTCCATGCTATCCACGTT
TCTGGCACCAACGGAACTAAACGATTTGATAATCCCGTCTTGCCATTTAACGATGGCGTATACTTTGCCT
CAACGGAGAAGTCCAACATTATCCGGGGATGGATATTTGGCACCACCCTGGACTCCAAGACACAGTCTCT
CCTCATTGTGAACAACGCCACCAATGTCGTCATCAAAGTCTGTGAATTTCAATTTTGTAACGATCCCTTT
CTCGGGGTTTATTATCATAAGAATAACAAGTCTTGGATGGAGTCAGAGTTCCGCGTTTACAGTTCCGCTA
ACAACTGTACTTTTGAGTACGTTTCCCAACCATTTCTCATGGATCTTGAAGGGAAGCAAGGCAACTTCAA
GAATCTCCGCGAATTTGTGTTTAAGAATATAGACGGCTACTTCAAAATTTATAGCAAGCATACCCCGATA
AATCTGGTTCGGGATCTCCCTCAAGGCTTCTCCGCGTTGGAACCCCTCGTGGACTTGCCGATTGGCATCA
ACATCACCCGGTTCCAAACCCTTCTTGCCCTTCATCGAAGCTACCTCACGCCTGGCGACAGTAGTAGTGG
TTGGACAGCGGGCGCAGCAGCCTACTATGTGGGATATTTGCAACCACGCACCTTTCTTCTCAAATATAAC
GAAAACGGAACAATTACCGATGCCGTAGACTGTGCCCTCGATCCCCTGTCCGAAACTAAATGCACACTCA
AGTCCTTCACAGTTGAGAAAGGCATATACCAAACCAGTAACTTCCGCGTCCAACCCACCGAATCCATTGT
TCGATTCCCTAACATCACCAATTTGTGTCCTTTCGGTGAAGTATTTAATGCCACTCGATTTGCATCAGTT
TATGCCTGGAATCGCAAGCGAATATCAAATTGTGTTGCAGATTATAGTGTCCTGTATAATAGCGCATCAT
TCAGCACTTTTAAGTGTTATGGGGTCAGCCCTACGAAATTGAATGACTTGTGTTTTACCAACGTTTACGC
AGATTCTTTCGTCATACGCGGCGACGAAGTCCGACAGATTGCACCGGGGCAAACCGGAAAGATAGCAGAC
TATAATTATAAGTTGCCGGATGACTTCACCGGCTGCGTTATAGCATGGAACTCCAATAATCTCGATTCAA
AAGTCGGCGGCAACTATAATTATCTTTACCGCCTGTTTCGCAAGTCAAATCTGAAGCCCTTTGAACGTGA
CATCTCCACCGAAATTTATCAAGCTGGCAGCACCCCATGTAATGGAGTGGAAGGGTTTAACTGTTATTTT
CCCCTTCGATCATACGGATTTCGACCAACATATGGGGTGGGCCATCAACCATATCGGGTGGTAGTCTTGA
GCTTTGAGCTGCTCCACGCACCGGCTACAGTTTGCGGACCGAAGAAAAGCACTAACCTGGTGAAGAATAA
ATGTGTGAACTTCAACTTTAATGGGCTCACCGGAACAGGGGTGCTGACAGAATCAAACAAGAAATTTCTC
CCTTTTCAACAATTTGGTAGAGACATTGCCGATACCACAGATGCCGTCCGCGATCCGCAAACACTGGAAA
TCCTCGATATAACACCCTGTAGCTTCGGCGGGGTCAGCGTGATAACTCCCGGAACGAACACATCCAACCA
AGTGGCTGTCCTGTATCAAGATGTCAACTGTACCGAAGTCCCTGTGGCGATACACGCCGACCAACTGACA
CCCACCTGGAGAGTCTACTCAACAGGTTCCAATGTCTTTCAAACTAGAGCGGGTTGTCTCATTGGCGCTG
AGCATGTCAATAATTCATACGAATGTGATATTCCTATTGGGGCAGGAATCTGTGCGTCTTATCAAACTCA
AACGAACTCACCACGGCGCGCTCGCTCAGTAGCCAGCCAGTCCATAATCGCCTATACCATGAGTCTCGGG
GCTGAGAACTCCGTGGCTTATTCAAACAATTCCATCGCAATCCCAACTAACTTTACCATTAGCGTTACCA
CGGAAATCTTGCCCGTCAGCATGACTAAGACGAGCGTAGACTGTACGATGTATATCTGTGGGGATTCCAC
CGAGTGTAGCAACCTCTTGCTTCAATACGGGTCTTTCTGTACTCAACTCAACCGAGCATTGACCGGAATT
GCGGTCGAACAAGACAAGAATACCCAAGAGGTGTTCGCACAAGTAAAGCAAATATACAAAACGCCGCCAA
TCAAAGATTTTGGCGGGTTTAATTTTAGCCAAATACTGCCAGACCCATCTAAGCCTTCAAAACGCAGCTT
TATCGAGGATCTGCTGTTCAACAAAGTTACGTTGGCTGACGCGGGTTTCATTAAGCAGTATGGGGATTGT
TTGGGAGACATTGCGGCCCGCGACCTTATCTGTGCTCAAAAATTCAATGGGTTGACAGTTCTGCCCCCTC
TGCTCACTGATGAGATGATTGCACAGTATACATCAGCATTGTTGGCAGGAACCATTACATCCGGCTGGAC
TTTTGGCGCGGGTGCGGCCCTTCAAATACCTTTCGCTATGCAAATGGCTTACAGATTCAATGGGATTGGT
GTCACGCAAAATGTATTGTATGAAAATCAGAAGCTGATCGCTAATCAATTTAACAGCGCGATTGGCAAGA
TCCAAGATTCACTGTCAAGCACAGCGTCCGCCCTCGGCAAACTCCAAGATGTTGTGAATCAAAACGCCCA
GGCCCTGAATACCCTCGTGAAGCAACTGAGTTCTAACTTCGGCGCAATCTCCAGCGTCCTCAACGACATA
TTGTCCAGACTTGATAAGGTGGAAGCCGAGGTGCAAATTGATCGGCTCATCACAGGCAGGCTCCAGTCAC
TCCAAACTTATGTGACACAACAGTTGATCCGGGCTGCTGAGATACGAGCAAGCGCCAACCTGGCCGCCAC
TAAAATGTCAGAGTGCGTGCTCGGGCAGTCCAAACGGGTTGACTTTTGTGGCAAGGGCTATCACTTGATG
TCCTTCCCCCAATCCGCCCCACATGGAGTGGTCTTTCTCCACGTCACTTATGTCCCTGCTCAAGAGAAGA
ACTTTACGACAGCTCCAGCAATCTGTCACGATGGCAAAGCGCACTTTCCCAGGGAAGGCGTTTTCGTCAG
TAATGGCACGCATTGGTTTGTGACCCAAAGGAATTTCTATGAACCCCAAATCATAACCACTGACAATACA
TTTGTCTCAGGCAACTGTGATGTGGTCATTGGGATCGTGAACAACACGGTATATGATCCCCTGCAACCCG
AGTTGGATAGCTTCAAAGAGGAATTGGATAAATACTTTAAGAATCATACTTCACCCGATGTTGATCTCGG
GGACATATCAGGAATAAATGCAAGTGTCGTCAACATTCAGAAAGAGATTGATCGCCTTAATGAGGTCGCC
AAGAACTTGAATGAATCTTTGATCGACTTGCAAGAACTGGGCAAATACGAACAATATATTAAATGGCCCT
GGTACATTTGGTTGGGCTTTATCGCCGGACTTATAGCTATCGTTATGGTCACAATTATGTTGTGCTGTAT
GACTAGCTGTTGTTCCTGCTTGAAAGGATGTTGCAGTTGCGGATCTTGTTGTAAATAAAGGATCCTCTAG
AAGTTGTCTCCTCCTGCACTGACTGACTGATACAATCGATTTCTGGATCCGCAGGCCTAATCAACCTCTG
GATTACAAAATTTGTGAAAGATTGACTGGTATTCTTAACTATGTTGCTCCTTTTACGCTATGTGGATACG
CTGCTTTAATGCCTTTGTATCATGCTATTGCTTCCCGTATGGCTTTCATTTTCTCCTCCTTGTATAAATC
CTGGTTGCTGTCTCTTTATGAGGAGTTGTGGCCCGTTGTCAGGCAACGTGGCGTGGTGTGCACTGTGTTT
GCTGACGCAACCCCCACTGGTTGGGGCATTGCCACCACCTGTCAGCTCCTTTCCGGGACTTTCGCTTTCC
CCCTCCCTATTGCCACGGCGGAACTCATCGCCGCCTGCCTTGCCCGCTGCTGGACAGGGGCTCGGCTGTT
GGGCACTGACAATTCCGTGGTGTTGTCGGGGAAGCTGACGTCCTTTCCATGGCTGCTCGCCTGTGTTGCC
ACCTGGATTCTGCGCGGGACGTCCTTCTGCTACGTCCCTTCGGCCCTCAATCCAGCGGACCTTCCTTCCC
GCGGCCTGCTGCCGGCTCTGCGGCCTCTTCCGCGTCTTCGCCTTCGCCCTCAGACGAGTCGGATCTCCCT
TTGGGCCGCCTCCCCGCCTGTCTAGCTTGACTGACTGAGATACAGCGTACCTTCAGCTCACAGACATGAT
AAGATACATTGATGAGTTTGGACAAACCACAACTAGAATGCAGTGAAAAAAATGCTTTATTTGTGAAATT
TGTGATGCTATTGCTTTATTTGTAACCATTATAAGCTGCAATAAACAAGTTAACAACAACAATTGCATTC
ATTTTATGTTTCAGGTTCAGGGGGAGGTGTGGGAGGTTTTTTAAAGCAAGTAAAACCTCTACAAATGTGG
TATTGGCCCATCTCTATCGGTATCGTAGCATAACCCCTTGGGGCCTCTAAACGGGTCTTGAGGGGTTTTT
TGTGCCCCTCGGGCCGGATTGCTATCTACCGGCATTGGCGCAGAAAAAAATGCCTGATGCGACGCTGCGC
GTCTTATACTCCCACATATGCCAGATTCAGCAACGGATACGGCTTCCCCAACTTGCCCACTTCCATACGT
GTCCTCCTTACCAGAAATTTATCCTTAAGGTCGTCAGCTATCCTGCAGGCGATCTCTCGATTTCGATCAA
GACATTCCTTTAATGGTCTTTTCTGGACACCACTAGGGGTCAGAAGTAGTTCATCAAACTTTCTTCCCTC
CCTAATCTCATTGGTTACCTTGGGCTATCGAAACTTAATTAAGCGATCTGCATCTCAATTAGTCAGCAAC
CATAGTCCCGCCCCTAACTCCGCCCATCCCGCCCCTAACTCCGCCCAGTTCCGCCCATTCTCCGCCCCAT
CGCTGACTAATTTTTTTTATTTATGCAGAGGCCGAGGCCGCCTCGGCCTCTGAGCTATTCCAGAAGTAGT
GAGGAGGCTTTTTTGGAGGCCTAGGCTTTTGCAAAGGAGGTAGCCAACATGATTGAACAAGATGGATTGC
ACGCAGGTTCTCCCGCCGCTTGGGTGGAGAGGCTATTCGGCTATGACTGGGCACAACAGACAATCGGCTG
CTCTGATGCCGCCGTGTTCCGGCTGTCAGCGCAGGGGCGCCCGGTTCTTTTTGTCAAGACCGACCTGTCC
GGTGCCCTGAATGAACTCCAGGACGAGGCAGCGCGGCTATCGTGGCTGGCCACGACGGGCGTTCCTTGCG
CAGCTGTGCTCGACGTTGTCACTGAAGCGGGAAGGGACTGGCTGCTATTGGGCGAAGTGCCGGGGCAGGA
TCTCCTGTCATCTCACCTTGCTCCTGCCGAGAAAGTATCCATCATGGCTGATGCAATGCGGCGGCTGCAT
ACGCTTGATCCGGCTACCTGCCCATTCGACCACCAAGCGAAACATCGCATCGAGCGAGCACGTACTCGGA
TGGAAGCCGGTCTTGTCGATCAGGATGATCTGGACGAAGAGCATCAGGGGCTCGCGCCAGCCGAACTGTT
CGCCAGGCTCAAGGCGCGGATGCCCGACGGCGAGGATCTCGTCGTGACCCACGGCGATGCCTGCTTGCCG
AATATCATGGTGGAAAATGGCCGCTTTTCTGGATTCATCGACTGTGGCCGGCTGGGTGTGGCGGACCGCT
ATCAGGACATAGCGTTGGCTACCCGTGATATTGCTGAAGAGCTTGGCGGCGAATGGGCTGACCGCTTCCT
CGTGCTTTACGGTATCGCCGCTCCCGATTCGCAGCGCATCGCCTTCTATCGCCTTCTTGACGAGTTCTTC
TAGTATGTAAGCCCTGTGCCTTCTAGTTGCCAGCCATCTGTTGTTTGCCCCTCCCCCGTGCCTTCCTTGA
CCCTGGAAGGTGCCACTCCCACTGTCCTTTCCTAATAAAATGAGGAAATTGCATCGCATTGTCTGAGTAG
GTGTCATTCTATTCTGGGGGGTGGGGTGGGGCAGGACAGCAAGGGGGAGGATTGGGAAGACAATAGCAGG
CATGCTGGGGATGCGGTGGGCTCTATGGTTAATTAACCAGTCAAGTCAGCTACTTGGCGAGATCGACTTG
TCTGGGTTTCGACTACGCTCAGAATTGCGTCAGTCAAGTTCGATCTGGTCCTTGCTATTGCACCCGTTCT
CCGATTACGAGTTTCATTTAAATCATGTGAGCAAAAGGCCAGCAAAAGGCCAGGAACCGTAAAAAGGCCG
CGTTGCTGGCGTTTTTCCATAGGCTCCGCCCCCCTGACGAGCATCACAAAAATCGACGCTCAAGTCAGAG
GTGGCGAAACCCGACAGGACTATAAAGATACCAGGCGTTTCCCCCTGGAAGCTCCCTCGTGCGCTCTCCT
GTTCCGACCCTGCCGCTTACCGGATACCTGTCCGCCTTTCTCCCTTCGGGAAGCGTGGCGCTTTCTCATA
GCTCACGCTGTAGGTATCTCAGTTCGGTGTAGGTCGTTCGCTCCAAGCTGGGCTGTGTGCACGAACCCCC
CGTTCAGCCCGACCGCTGCGCCTTATCCGGTAACTATCGTCTTGAGTCCAACCCGGTAAGACACGACTTA
TCGCCACTGGCAGCAGCCACTGGTAACAGGATTAGCAGAGCGAGGTATGTAGGCGGTGCTACAGAGTTCT
TGAAGTGGTGGCCTAACTACGGCTACACTAGAAGAACAGTATTTGGTATCTGCGCTCTGCTGAAGCCAGT
TACCTTCGGAAAAAGAGTTGGTAGCTCTTGATCCGGCAAACAAACCACCGCTGGTAGCGGTGGTTTTTTT
GTTTGCAAGCAGCAGATTACGCGCAGAAAAAAAGGATCTCAAGAAGATCCTTTGATCTTTTCTACGGGGT
CTGACGCTCAGTGGAACGAAAACTCACGTTAAGGGATTTTGGTCATGAGATTATCAAAAAGGATCTTCAC
CTAGATCCTTTTAAATTAAAAATGAAGTTTTAAATCAATCTAAAGTATATATGAGTAAACTTGGTCTGAC
AGTTACCAATGCTTAATCAGTGAGGCACCTATCTCAGCGATCTGTCTATTTCGTTCATCCATAGTTGCAT
TTAAATTTCCGAACTCTCCAAGGCCCTCGTCGGAAAATCTTCAAACCTTTCGTCCGATCCATCTTGCAGG
CTACCTCTCGAACGAACTATCGCAAGTCTCTTGGCCGGCCTTGCGCCTTGGCTATTGCTTGGCAGCGCCT
ATCGCCAGGTATTACTCCAATCCCGAATATCCGAGATCGGGATCACCCGAGAGAAGTTCAACCTACATCC
TCAATCCCGATCTATCCGAGATCCGAGGAATATCGAAATCGGGGCGCGCCTGGTGTACCGAGAACGATCC
TCTCAGTGCGAGTCTCGACGATCCATATCGTTGCTTGGCAGTCAGCCAGTCGGAATCCAGCTTGGGACCC
AGGAAGTCCAATCGTCAGATATTGTACTCAAGCCTGGTCACGGCAGCGTACCGATCTGTTTAAACCTAGA
TATTGATAGTCTGATCGGTCAACGTATAATCGAGTCCTAGCTTTTGCAAACATCTATCAAGAGACAGGAT
CAGCAGGAGGCTTTCGCATGAGTATTCAACATTTCCGTGTCGCCCTTATTCCCTTTTTTGCGGCATTTTG
CCTTCCTGTTTTTGCTCACCCAGAAACGCTGGTGAAAGTAAAAGATGCTGAAGATCAGTTGGGTGCGCGA
GTGGGTTACATCGAACTGGATCTCAACAGCGGTAAGATCCTTGAGAGTTTTCGCCCCGAAGAACGCTTTC
CAATGATGAGCACTTTTAAAGTTCTGCTATGTGGCGCGGTATTATCCCGTATTGACGCCGGGCAAGAGCA
ACTCGGTCGCCGCATACACTATTCTCAGAATGACTTGGTTGAGTATTCACCAGTCACAGAAAAGCATCTT
ACGGATGGCATGACAGTAAGAGAATTATGCAGTGCTGCCATAACCATGAGTGATAACACTGCGGCCAACT
TACTTCTGACAACGATTGGAGGACCGAAGGAGCTAACCGCTTTTTTGCACAACATGGGGGATCATGTAAC
TCGCCTTGATCGTTGGGAACCGGAGCTGAATGAAGCCATACCAAACGACGAGCGTGACACCACGATGCCT
GTAGCAATGGCAACAACCTTGCGTAAACTATTAACTGGCGAACTACTTACTCTAGCTTCCCGGCAACAGT
TGATAGACTGGATGGAGGCGGATAAAGTTGCAGGACCACTTCTGCGCTCGGCCCTTCCGGCTGGCTGGTT
TATTGCTGATAAATCTGGAGCCGGTGAGCGTGGGTCTCGCGGTATCATTGCAGCACTGGGGCCAGATGGT
AAGCCCTCCCGTATCGTAGTTATCTACACGACGGGGAGTCAGGCAACTATGGATGAACGAAATAGACAGA
TCGCTGAGATAGGTGCCTCACTGATTAAGCATTGGTAACCGATTCTAGGTGCATTGGCGCAGAAAAAAAT
GCCTGATGCGACGCTGCGCGTCTTATACTCCCACATATGCCAGATTCAGCAACGGATACGGCTTCCCCAA
CTTGCCCACTTCCATACGTGTCCTCCTTACCAGAAATTTATCCTTAAGATCCCGAATCGTTTAAACTCGA
CTCTGGCTCTATCGAATCTCCGTCGTTTCGAGCTTACGCGAACAGCCGTGGCGCTCATTTGCTCGTCGGG
CATCGAATCTCGTCAGCTATCGTCAGCTTACCTTTTTGGCAGCGATCGCGGCTCCCGACATCTTGGACCA
TTAGCTCCACAGGTATCTTCTTCCCTCTAGTGGTCATAACAGCAGCTTCAGCTACCTCTCAATTCAAAAA
ACCCCTCAAGACCCGTTTAGAGGCCCCAAGGGGTTATGCTATCAATCGTTGCGTTACACACACAAAAAAC
CAACACACATCCATCTTCGATGGATAGCGATTTTATTATCTAACTGCTGATCGAGTGTAGCCAGATCTAG
TAATCAATTACGGGGTCATTAGTTCATAGCCCATATATGGAGTTCCGCGTTACATAACTTACGGTAAATG
GCCCGCCTGGCTGACCGCCCAACGACCCCCGCCCATTGACGTCAATAATGACGTATGTTCCCATAGTAAC
GCCAATAGGGACTTTCCATTGACGTCAATGGGTGGAGTATTTACGGTAAACTGCCCACTTGGCAGTACAT
CAAGTGTATCATATGCCAAGTACGCCCCCTATTGACGTCAATGACGGTAAATGGCCCGCCTGGCATTATG
CCCAGTACATGACCTTATGGGACTTTCCTACTTGGCAGTACATCTACGTATTAGTCATCGCTATTACCAT
GCTGATGCGGTTTTGGCAGTACATCAATGGGCGTGGATAGCGGTTTGACTCACGGGGATTTCCAAGTCTC
CACCCCATTGACGTCAATGGGAGTTTGTTTTGGCACCAAAATCAACGGGACTTTCCAAAATGTCGTAACA
ACTCCGCCCCATTGACGCAAATGGGCGGTAGGCGTGTACGGTGGGAGGTCTATATAAGCAGAGCTGGTTT
AGTGAACCGTCAGATCGCCTGGAGACGCCATCCACGCTGTTTTGACCTCCATAGAAGACACCGGGACCGA
TCCAGCCTCCCCTCGAAGCTTACATGTGGTACCGAGCTCGGATCCTGAGAACTTCAGGGTGAGTCTATGG
GACCCTTGATGTTTTCTTTCCCCTTCTTTTCTATGGTTAAGTTCATGTCATAGGAAGGGGAGAAGTAACA
GGGTACACATATTGACCAAATCAGGGTAATTTTGCATTTGTAATTTTAAAAAATGCTTTCTTCTTTTAAT
ATACTTTTTTGTTTATCTTATTTCTAATACTTTCCCTAATCTCTTTCTTTCAGGGCAATAATGATACAAT
GTATCATGCCTCTTTGCACCATTCTAAAGAATAACAGTGATAATTTCTGGGTTAAGGCAATAGCAATATT
TCTGCATATAAATATTTCTGCATATAAATTGTAACTGATGTAAGAGGTTTCATATTGCTAATAGCAGCTA
CAATCCAGCTACCATTCTGCTTTTATTTTATGGTTGGGATAAGGCTGGATTATTCTGAGTCCAAGCTAGG
CCCTTTTGCTAATCATGTTCATACCTCTTATCTTCCTCCCACAGCTCCTGGGCAACGTGCTGGTCTGTGT
GCTGGCCCATCACTTTGGCAAAGGCGGCCGCC
